Addgene plasmid #49072: pcDNA3.1 Flag YFP hNKCC1 C630S (NT400)
Purpose: Expresses human NKCC1 C630S mutant with an N-terminal 3xFLAG-YFP tag in mammalian cells. cDNA is synthetic, containing convenient restriction sites.
Depositing lab: Biff Forbush. Depositing organization: Yale University. Publication: Functional Expression of Human NKCC1 from a Synthetic Cassette-Based cDNA: Introduction of Extracellular Epitope Tags and Removal of Cysteines. Somasekharan S, Monette MY, Forbush B. PLoS One. 2013 Dec 5;8(12):e82060. doi: 10.1371/journal.pone.0082060. PubMed 24339991.
Backbone
  Vector backbone: pcDNA3.1 neo
  Backbone manufacturer: Life Technologies
  Backbone size w/o insert (bp): 5316
  Vector type: Mammalian Expression
  Selectable markers: Neomycin (select with G418)
Growth in bacteria
  Bacterial resistance: Ampicillin, 100 μg/mL
  Growth temperature: 37°C
  Growth strain: DH5alpha
  Copy number: High Copy
Gene/Insert
  Gene/Insert name: human NKCC1 (synthetic) (alt names: Slc12A2 (synthetic); Na-K-Cl cotransporter)
  Species: H. sapiens (human), Synthetic
  Insert size (bp): 4479
  Mutation: C630S in hNKCC1 in NT17
  Entrez Gene: SLC12A2 (a.k.a. BSC, BSC-2, BSC2, CCC1, KILQS, NKCC1, PPP1R141)
  Promoter: CMV
  Tag / fusion protein: 3x Flag (N terminal on insert); mVenus (N terminal on insert)
  Cloning method: Restriction Enzyme; 5′ cloning site NheI (not destroyed); 3′ cloning site PmeI (not destroyed)
  Sequencing primers: 5′ CMV-F; 3′ BGH-rev
Terms and licenses: Academic/Nonprofit Terms; Industry Terms: Not Available to Industry
Depositor comments: Plasmid constructed from pcDNA3.1 Flag YFP hNKCC1 WT (NT17). See Addgene plasmid# 49085 (http://www.addgene.org/49085/) for plasmid map of wild-type construct.
How to cite: pcDNA3.1 Flag YFP hNKCC1 C630S (NT400) was a gift from Biff Forbush (Addgene plasmid # 49072 ; http://n2t.net/addgene:49072 ; RRID:Addgene_49072)
