[The description below was written by a language model from this plasmid's Addgene catalogue record and pLannotate feature annotations shown in this document.]
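Description:
pcDNA3.1 Flag YFP hNKCC1 C630S (NT400) is a mammalian expression plasmid of about 9.8 kb built on the pcDNA3.1 neo backbone. It is propagated in E. coli as a high-copy plasmid through a ColE1/pUC-type origin with ampicillin resistance (AmpR, β-lactamase), and it also carries an f1 origin. For selection in mammalian cells, an SV40 early promoter drives the neo gene, followed by an SV40 polyadenylation signal, so stable transfectants can be selected with G418. A few small annotated fragments (lac promoter/operator region, lacI, ble, bom and a short LTR-like match near the CMV promoter) appear to be backbone remnants or short homology hits rather than functional parts of the design.

The payload is a single fusion reading frame expressed from the CMV immediate-early enhancer and promoter and terminated by the bovine growth hormone poly(A) signal; a T7 promoter lies just upstream of the insert. The frame begins with a 3xFLAG epitope, continues into a yellow fluorescent protein, and ends with human NKCC1 (SLC12A2), the Na-K-Cl cotransporter that mediates electroneutral cation-chloride transport and contributes to ionic balance and cell volume regulation. The catalogue entry names the fluorescent tag as mVenus, whereas the automated annotation calls it mCitrine; these are closely related YFP variants, and the record does not resolve the difference. The NKCC1 cDNA is synthetic, designed in cassette form with convenient restriction sites, and was inserted between NheI and PmeI sites. It carries a C630S substitution introduced into the wild-type parent construct NT17. The associated work concerns epitope tagging and cysteine removal in NKCC1, so this plasmid serves to express a detectable, fluorescent single-cysteine-replacement mutant for functional study in mammalian cells.
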