Features (pLannotate 1.2.2; 22 found; start..end, strand, type, name):
     31..96      +  CDS            3xFLAG: three tandem FLAG® epitope tags, followed by an enterokinase cleavage site
    109..822     +  CDS            mCitrine: mCitrine is a basic (constitutively fluorescent) yellow fluorescent protein published in 2001, derived from Aequorea victoria.
    829..4464    +  CDS            SLC12A2: S12A2_HUMAN - Also known as NKCC1. Experimental evidence at protein level: Swiss-Prot protein existence level 1. Cation-chloride cotransporter which mediates the electroneutral transport of chloride, potassium and/or sodium ions across the membrane. Plays a vital role in the regulation of ionic balance and cell volume. From Homo sapiens (Human).
   4501..4725    +  polyA_signal   bGH poly(A) signal: bovine growth hormone polyadenylation signal
   4729..4750    +  promoter       SV40 promoter (fragment): SV40 enhancer and early promoter
   4771..5199    +  rep_origin     f1 ori (sequence partly withheld): f1 bacteriophage origin of replication; arrow indicates direction of (+) strand synthesis
   5213..5542    +  promoter       SV40 promoter: SV40 enhancer and early promoter
   5609..6400    +  CDS            neo: KKA2_KLEPN - Also known as kan, nptII. Experimental evidence at protein level: Swiss-Prot protein existence level 1. Resistance to kanamycin, neomycin, paromomycin, ribostamycin, butirosin and gentamicin B. From Klebsiella pneumoniae.
   6424..6582    +  CDS            ble (fragment): BLE_KLEPN - Experimental evidence at protein level: Swiss-Prot protein existence level 1. Binding protein with a strong affinity to the bleomycin family of antibiotics. Binds to CL990; an antimitotic-antibiotic compound. From Klebsiella pneumoniae.
   6577..6698    +  polyA_signal   SV40 poly(A) signal: SV40 polyadenylation signal
   6771..6787    -  protein_bind   lac operator: The lac repressor binds to the lac operator to inhibit transcription in E. coli. This inhibition can be relieved by adding lactose or isopropyl-β-D-thiogalactopyranoside (IPTG). lac repressor encoded by lacI
   6795..6825    -  promoter       lac promoter: promoter for the E. coli lac operon
   6840..6861    -  protein_bind   CAP binding site: CAP binding activates transcription in the presence of cAMP. E. coli catabolite activator protein
   6874..6966    -  CDS            lacI (fragment): lac repressor; lacI; The lac repressor binds to the lac operator to inhibit transcription in E. coli. This inhibition can be relieved by adding lactose or isopropyl-β-D-thiogalactopyranoside (IPTG).
   7149..7734    -  rep_origin     ori: high-copy-number ColE1/pMB1/pBR322/pUC origin of replication
   7905..8765    -  CDS            AmpR: β-lactamase; bla; confers resistance to ampicillin, carbenicillin, and related antibiotics
   8766..8870    -  promoter       AmpR promoter: bla
   8929..8981    -  misc_feature   bom (fragment): basis of mobility region from pBR322
   9136..9515    +  enhancer       CMV enhancer: human cytomegalovirus immediate early enhancer
   9516..9719    +  promoter       CMV promoter: human cytomegalovirus (CMV) immediate early promoter
   9715..9748    +  LTR            5' LTR (truncated) (fragment): truncated 5' long terminal repeat (LTR) from HIV-1
   9764..9782    +  promoter       T7 promoter: promoter for bacteriophage T7 RNA polymerase
>Addgene plasmid #49072 | pcDNA3.1 Flag YFP hNKCC1 C630S (NT400) | depositor full sequence | sequence record 72199 | NT400
GCTAGCCCGGGCACGGCCGCCACCATGGGAGACTACAAAGACCATGACGGTGATTATAAAGATCACGACA
TCGACTACAAGGATGACGATGACAAGGGTGACCCTACCGTCAGCAAGGGCGAGGAGCTGTTCACCGGGGT
GGTGCCCATCCTGGTCGAGCTGGACGGCGACGTAAACGGCCACAAGTTCAGCGTGTCCGGCGAGGGCGAG
GGCGATGCCACCTACGGCAAGCTGACCCTGAAGTTCATCTGCACCACCGGCAAGCTGCCCGTGCCCTGGC
CCACCCTCGTGACCACCTTCGGCTACGGCCTGATGTGCTTCGCCCGCTACCCCGACCACATGAAGCAGCA
CGACTTCTTCAAGTCCGCCATGCCCGAAGGCTACGTCCAGGAGCGCACCATCTTCTTCAAGGACGACGGC
AACTACAAGACCCGCGCCGAGGTGAAGTTCGAGGGCGACACCCTGGTGAACCGCATCGAGCTGAAGGGCA
TCGACTTCAAGGAGGACGGCAACATCCTAGGGCACAAGCTGGAGTACAACTACAACAGCCACAACGTTTA
TATCATGGCCGACAAGCAGAAGAACGGCATCAAGGTGAACTTCAAGATCCGCCACAACATCGAGGACGGC
AGCGTGCAGCTCGCCGACCACTACCAGCAGAACACCCCCATCGGCGACGGCCCCGTGCTGCTGCCCGACA
ACCACTACCTGAGCTACCAGTCCAAACTGAGCAAAGACCCCAACGAGAAGCGCGATCACATGGTCCTGCT
GGAGTTCGTGACCGCCGCCGGGATCACTCTCGGCATGGACGAGCTCTACAAGGGTGACCTGGAGCCGAGG
CCCACGGCTCCTAGCTCCGGCGCGCCAGGCCTCGCCGGAGTCGGCGAAACGCCGAGCGCCGCTGCGCTGG
CCGCAGCCAGGGTGGAACTGCCCGGAACCGCTGTGCCCTCGGTGCCGGAGGATGCTGCGCCCGCGAGCCG
GGACGGGGGCGGGGTCCGCGATGAGGGACCAGCCGCCGCCGGTGACGGCCTGGGCAGACCCTTGGGGCCT
ACCCCGAGCCAGAGCCGTTTCCAGGTGGACCTCGTTTCCGAGAACGCAGGGCGGGCTGCTGCTGCGGCGG
CGGCGGCTGCTGCGGCCGCCGCCGCTGCTGGTGCCGGGGCGGGGGCCAAGCAGACTCCTGCCGACGGGGA
AGCCAGCGGCGAGAGCGAGCCAGCTAAAGGCAGCGAGGAAGCCAAAGGCCGCTTCCGCGTTAACTTCGTA
GATCCTGCTGCCAGCTCGTCCGCAGAAGATAGCCTGTCAGATGCCGCCGGGGTCGGAGTCGATGGACCCA
ACGTGAGCTTCCAGAACGGCGGGGACACGGTACTGAGCGAGGGCAGCAGCCTCCATTCCGGTGGCGGCGG
CGGCTCCGGCCACCACCAGCACTACTATTATGATACCCACACCAACACCTACTATCTGCGCACCTTCGGC
CACAACACAATGGACGCGGTACCCAGGATCGACCACTACCGGCACACAGCCGCGCAGCTCGGCGAGAAGC
TGCTCCGGCCTAGCCTGGCCGAGCTGCATGACGAGCTGGAAAAGGAACCTTTTGAGGATGGCTTTGCAAA
TGGGGAAGAAAGCACTCCAACACGTGATGCTGTGGTCACGTACACGGCCGAAAGTAAAGGAGTCGTGAAG
TTTGGCTGGATCAAGGGTGTACTAGTACGTTGTATGTTAAACATTTGGGGTGTGATGCTTTTCATTCGTC
TCTCATGGATTGTGGGACAAGCTGGAATTGGTCTATCAGTCCTTGTAATAATGATGGCTACTGTTGTGAC
AACTATCACAGGATTGTCCACTAGCGCCATCGCAACTAATGGATTTGTAAGGGGAGGCGGCGCATATTAT
TTAATATCTAGAAGTCTAGGGCCTGAATTTGGTGGTGCCATTGGTCTAATCTTCGCCTTTGCCAACGCTG
TTGCTGTTGCTATGTATGTGGTTGGATTTGCAGAAACCGTGGTGGAGTTGCTGAAAGAACATTCCATTCT
TATGATAGATGAAATCAATGACATCCGGATTATTGGAGCCATTACAGTCGTGATTCTTTTAGGTATCTCA
GTAGCCGGTATGGAGTGGGAAGCAAAAGCTCAGATTGTTCTTTTGGTGATCCTACTTCTTGCTATTGGTG
ATTTCGTCATAGGAACATTTATCCCACTCGAGAGCAAGAAGCCAAAAGGGTTTTTTGGCTATAAATCTGA
AATCTTTAATGAGAACTTTGGCCCCGATTTTCGAGAAGAAGAAACTTTCTTTTCTGTATTTGCCATCTTT
TTTCCTGCTGCAACTGGAATTCTGGCTGGCGCAAATATCTCAGGTGATCTTGCAGATCCTCAGTCAGCCA
TACCCAAAGGAACACTCCTAGCCATTTTAATTACTACATTGGTTTATGTAGGAATTGCCGTGTCTGTAGG
TTCTTGTGTCGTACGCGATGCCACTGGTAATGTTAATGACACTATCGTAACAGAGCTAACAAACTGTACT
AGCGCAGCCTGCAAATTAAACTTTGATTTTTCATCTTGTGAATCCAGTCCTTGTAGCTACGGCCTAATGA
ACAACTTTCAGGTAATGAGTATGGTGTCAGGATTTACACCACTAATTTCCGCGGGCATATTCTCTGCCAC
TCTGTCTTCCGCATTAGCATCCCTAGTGAGTGCTCCCAAGATATTTCAGGCCCTATCCAAAGACAACATC
TACCCCGCTTTCCAGATGTTTGCTAAAGGTTATGGGAAAAATAATGAGCCATTACGTGGCTACATCTTAA
CATTCTTAATTGCACTTGGATTCATCTTAATTGCCGAACTGAATGTTATTGCACCAATTATCTCAAACTT
CTTCCTTGCCAGCTATGCCCTCATCAATTTTTCAGTATTCCATGCTTCACTGGCAAAAAGCCCAGGATGG
CGACCGGCATTTAAATACTACAATATGTGGATCTCACTTCTTGGAGCAATTCTTTGTTGCATAGTAATGT
TCGTCATTAACTGGTGGGCTGCTTTGCTAACCTACGTGATAGTCCTTGGGCTGTATATTTATGTTACCTA
CAAAAAACCCGATGTGAATTGGGGATCCTCTACACAAGCCCTGACTTACCTCAATGCCCTGCAACATAGT
ATTAGGCTTTCTGGCGTGGAGGACCATGTGAAAAACTTTAGGCCACAGTGTCTTGTTATGACAGGAGCGC
CAAACTCACGGCCGGCCTTACTTCATCTTGTTCACGATTTCACAAAAAATGTTGGTTTGATGATCTGTGG
ACACGTACACATGGGACCACGCAGACAAGCCATGAAAGAAATGTCCATCGACCAAGCCAAATATCAGCGC
TGGCTTATTAAGAACAAAATGAAGGCTTTTTATGCACCAGTACATGCAGATGACCTCAGAGAAGGGGCCC
AATACTTGATGCAGGCTGCTGGCCTGGGCCGTATGAAGCCAAACACACTAGTCCTTGGATTTAAGAAAGA
TTGGTTGCAAGCAGATATGAGGGATGTGGATATGTACATAAACTTATTTCACGATGCTTTTGACATACAA
TATGGCGTAGTGGTTATTCGCCTAAAAGAAGGTCTGGATATTAGTCACCTGCAGGGACAAGAAGAATTAT
TGTCATCACAAGAGAAATCTCCTGGCACCAAGGATGTCGTAGTAAGTGTGGAATATAGTAAAAAGTCCGA
TTTAGATACTTCGAAACCCCTCAGTGAAAAACCAATTACCCATAAAGTCGAGGAAGAAGATGGCAAGACT
GCAACTCAACCACTGTTGAAAAAAGAATCCAAAGGCCCTATTGTGCCTTTGAATGTAGCTGACCAAAAGC
TTCTTGAAGCTAGTACACAGTTTCAGAAAAAACAAGGAAAGAATACTATTGATGTCTGGTGGCTTTTTGA
TGACGGAGGTCTGACCTTATTGATACCTTACCTTCTGACGACCAAGAAAAAATGGAAAGACTGTAAGATC
AGAGTATTCATTGGTGGAAAGATAAACAGAATAGACCATGACCGGAGAGCGATGGCTACTTTACTGAGCA
AGTTCAGAATCGATTTTTCTGACATCATGGTTCTAGGAGACATCAATACCAAACCAAAGAAAGAAAACAT
TATAGCTTTCGAGGAAATCATTGAGCCATACAGACTTCACGAAGATGATAAAGAGCAAGATATCGCAGAT
AAAATGAAAGAAGATGAACCCTGGCGAATAACAGATAATGAATTGGAGCTGTATAAGACCAAGACATACC
GGCAGATCAGGTTAAATGAGTTATTAAAGGAACATTCAAGCACAGCTAACATTATTGTGATGAGTTTACC
GGTCGCACGAAAGGGTGCCGTTTCTAGTGCTCTCTACATGGCATGGTTAGAAGCACTATCTAAGGATCTA
CCACCAATCCTACTAGTTCGTGGGAATCATCAGAGTGTCCTTACCTTCTATTCATAATTAATTAAGTTTA
AACCCGCTGATCAGCCTCGACTGTGCCTTCTAGTTGCCAGCCATCTGTTGTTTGCCCCTCCCCCGTGCCT
TCCTTGACCCTGGAAGGTGCCACTCCCACTGTCCTTTCCTAATAAAATGAGGAAATTGCATCGCATTGTC
TGAGTAGGTGTCATTCTATTCTGGGGGGTGGGGTGGGGCAGGACAGCAAGGGGGAGGATTGGGAAGACAA
TAGCAGGCATGCTGGGGATGCGGTGGGCTCTATGGCTTCTGAGGCGGAAAGAACCAGCTGGGGCTCTAGG
GGGTATCCCC
[124 nt withheld, positions 4771-4894]
C
[91 nt withheld, positions 4896-4986]
A
[49 nt withheld, positions 4988-5036]
CCTTTGACGTTGGAGTCCACGTTCTTT
[37 nt withheld, positions 5064-5100]
ACCCTATCTCGGTCTATTCTTTTGATTTATAAGGGATTTTGCCGATTTCGGCCTATTGGTTAAAAAATGA
GCTGATTTAACAAAAATTTAACGCGAATTAATTCTGTGGAATGTGTGTCAGTTAGGGTGTGGAAAGTCCC
CAGGCTCCCCAGCAGGCAGAAGTATGCAAAGCATGCATCTCAATTAGTCAGCAACCAGGTGTGGAAAGTC
CCCAGGCTCCCCAGCAGGCAGAAGTATGCAAAGCATGCATCTCAATTAGTCAGCAACCATAGTCCCGCCC
CTAACTCCGCCCATCCCGCCCCTAACTCCGCCCAGTTCCGCCCATTCTCCGCCCCATGGCTGACTAATTT
TTTTTATTTATGCAGAGGCCGAGGCCGCCTCTGCCTCTGAGCTATTCCAGAAGTAGTGAGGAGGCTTTTT
TGGAGGCCTAGGCTTTTGCAAAAAGCTCCCGGGAGCTTGTATATCCATTTTCGGATCTGATCAAGAGACA
GGATGAGGATCGTTTCGCATGATTGAACAAGATGGATTGCACGCAGGTTCTCCGGCCGCTTGGGTGGAGA
GGCTATTCGGCTATGACTGGGCACAACAGACAATCGGCTGCTCTGATGCCGCCGTGTTCCGGCTGTCAGC
GCAGGGGCGCCCGGTTCTTTTTGTCAAGACCGACCTGTCCGGTGCCCTGAATGAACTGCAGGACGAGGCA
GCGCGGCTATCGTGGCTGGCCACGACGGGCGTTCCTTGCGCAGCTGTGCTCGACGTTGTCACTGAAGCGG
GAAGGGACTGGCTGCTATTGGGCGAAGTGCCGGGGCAGGATCTCCTGTCATCTCACCTTGCTCCTGCCGA
GAAAGTATCCATCATGGCTGATGCAATGCGGCGGCTGCATACGCTTGATCCGGCTACCTGCCCATTCGAC
CACCAAGCGAAACATCGCATCGAGCGAGCACGTACTCGGATGGAAGCCGGTCTTGTCGATCAGGATGATC
TGGACGAAGAGCATCAGGGGCTCGCGCCAGCCGAACTGTTCGCCAGGCTCAAGGCGCGCATGCCCGACGG
CGAGGATCTCGTCGTGACCCATGGCGATGCCTGCTTGCCGAATATCATGGTGGAAAATGGCCGCTTTTCT
GGATTCATCGACTGTGGCCGGCTGGGTGTGGCGGACCGCTATCAGGACATAGCGTTGGCTACCCGTGATA
TTGCTGAAGAGCTTGGCGGCGAATGGGCTGACCGCTTCCTCGTGCTTTACGGTATCGCCGCTCCCGATTC
GCAGCGCATCGCCTTCTATCGCCTTCTTGACGAGTTCTTCTGAGCGGGACTCTGGGGTTCGAAATGACCG
ACCAAGCGACGCCCAACCTGCCATCACGAGATTTCGATTCCACCGCCGCCTTCTATGAAAGGTTGGGCTT
CGGAATCGTTTTCCGGGACGCCGGCTGGATGATCCTCCAGCGCGGGGATCTCATGCTGGAGTTCTTCGCC
CACCCCAACTTGTTTATTGCAGCTTATAATGGTTACAAATAAAGCAATAGCATCACAAATTTCACAAATA
AAGCATTTTTTTCACTGCATTCTAGTTGTGGTTTGTCCAAACTCATCAATGTATCTTATCATGTCTGTAT
ACCGTCGACCTCTAGCTAGAGCTTGGCGTAATCATGGTCATAGCTGTTTCCTGTGTGAAATTGTTATCCG
CTCACAATTCCACACAACATACGAGCCGGAAGCATAAAGTGTAAAGCCTGGGGTGCCTAATGAGTGAGCT
AACTCACATTAATTGCGTTGCGCTCACTGCCCGCTTTCCAGTCGGGAAACCTGTCGTGCCAGCTGCATTA
ATGAATCGGCCAACGCGCGGGGAGAGGCGGTTTGCGTATTGGGCGCTCTTCCGCTTCCTCGCTCACTGAC
TCGCTGCGCTCGGTCGTTCGGCTGCGGCGAGCGGTATCAGCTCACTCAAAGGCGGTAATACGGTTATCCA
CAGAATCAGGGGATAACGCAGGAAAGAACATGTGAGCAAAAGGCCAGCAAAAGGCCAGGAACCGTAAAAA
GGCCGCGTTGCTGGCGTTTTTCCATAGGCTCCGCCCCCCTGACGAGCATCACAAAAATCGACGCTCAAGT
CAGAGGTGGCGAAACCCGACAGGACTATAAAGATACCAGGCGTTTCCCCCTGGAAGCTCCCTCGTGCGCT
CTCCTGTTCCGACCCTGCCGCTTACCGGATACCTGTCCGCCTTTCTCCCTTCGGGAAGCGTGGCGCTTTC
TCATAGCTCACGCTGTAGGTATCTCAGTTCGGTGTAGGTCGTTCGCTCCAAGCTGGGCTGTGTGCACGAA
CCCCCCGTTCAGCCCGACCGCTGCGCCTTATCCGGTAACTATCGTCTTGAGTCCAACCCGGTAAGACACG
ACTTATCGCCACTGGCAGCAGCCACTGGTAACAGGATTAGCAGAGCGAGGTATGTAGGCGGTGCTACAGA
GTTCTTGAAGTGGTGGCCTAACTACGGCTACACTAGAAGAACAGTATTTGGTATCTGCGCTCTGCTGAAG
CCAGTTACCTTCGGAAAAAGAGTTGGTAGCTCTTGATCCGGCAAACAAACCACCGCTGGTAGCGGTTTTT
TTGTTTGCAAGCAGCAGATTACGCGCAGAAAAAAAGGATCTCAAGAAGATCCTTTGATCTTTTCTACGGG
GTCTGACGCTCAGTGGAACGAAAACTCACGTTAAGGGATTTTGGTCATGAGATTATCAAAAAGGATCTTC
ACCTAGATCCTTTTAAATTAAAAATGAAGTTTTAAATCAATCTAAAGTATATATGAGTAAACTTGGTCTG
ACAGTTACCAATGCTTAATCAGTGAGGCACCTATCTCAGCGATCTGTCTATTTCGTTCATCCATAGTTGC
CTGACTCCCCGTCGTGTAGATAACTACGATACGGGAGGGCTTACCATCTGGCCCCAGTGCTGCAATGATA
CCGCGAGACCCACGCTCACCGGCTCCAGATTTATCAGCAATAAACCAGCCAGCCGGAAGGGCCGAGCGCA
GAAGTGGTCCTGCAACTTTATCCGCCTCCATCCAGTCTATTAATTGTTGCCGGGAAGCTAGAGTAAGTAG
TTCGCCAGTTAATAGTTTGCGCAACGTTGTTGCCATTGCTACAGGCATCGTGGTGTCACGCTCGTCGTTT
GGTATGGCTTCATTCAGCTCCGGTTCCCAACGATCAAGGCGAGTTACATGATCCCCCATGTTGTGCAAAA
AAGCGGTTAGCTCCTTCGGTCCTCCGATCGTTGTCAGAAGTAAGTTGGCCGCAGTGTTATCACTCATGGT
TATGGCAGCACTGCATAATTCTCTTACTGTCATGCCATCCGTAAGATGCTTTTCTGTGACTGGTGAGTAC
TCAACCAAGTCATTCTGAGAATAGTGTATGCGGCGACCGAGTTGCTCTTGCCCGGCGTCAATACGGGATA
ATACCGCGCCACATAGCAGAACTTTAAAAGTGCTCATCATTGGAAAACGTTCTTCGGGGCGAAAACTCTC
AAGGATCTTACCGCTGTTGAGATCCAGTTCGATGTAACCCACTCGTGCACCCAACTGATCTTCAGCATCT
TTTACTTTCACCAGCGTTTCTGGGTGAGCAAAAACAGGAAGGCAAAATGCCGCAAAAAAGGGAATAAGGG
CGACACGGAAATGTTGAATACTCATACTCTTCCTTTTTCAATATTATTGAAGCATTTATCAGGGTTATTG
TCTCATGAGCGGATACATATTTGAATGTATTTAGAAAAATAAACAAATAGGGGTTCCGCGCACATTTCCC
CGAAAAGTGCCACCTGACGTCGACGGATCGGGAGATCTCCCGATCCCCTATGGTGCACTCTCAGTACAAT
CTGCTCTGATGCCGCATAGTTAAGCCAGTATCTGCTCCCTGCTTGTGTGTTGGAGGTCGCTGAGTAGTGC
GCGAGCAAAATTTAAGCTACAACAAGGCAAGGCTTGACCGACAATTGCATGAAGAATCTGCTTAGGGTTA
GGCGTTTTGCGCTGCTTCGCGATGTACGGGCCAGATATACGCGTTGACATTGATTATTGACTAGTTATTA
ATAGTAATCAATTACGGGGTCATTAGTTCATAGCCCATATATGGAGTTCCGCGTTACATAACTTACGGTA
AATGGCCCGCCTGGCTGACCGCCCAACGACCCCCGCCCATTGACGTCAATAATGACGTATGTTCCCATAG
TAACGCCAATAGGGACTTTCCATTGACGTCAATGGGTGGAGTATTTACGGTAAACTGCCCACTTGGCAGT
ACATCAAGTGTATCATATGCCAAGTACGCCCCCTATTGACGTCAATGACGGTAAATGGCCCGCCTGGCAT
TATGCCCAGTACATGACCTTATGGGACTTTCCTACTTGGCAGTACATCTACGTATTAGTCATCGCTATTA
CCATGGTGATGCGGTTTTGGCAGTACATCAATGGGCGTGGATAGCGGTTTGACTCACGGGGATTTCCAAG
TCTCCACCCCATTGACGTCAATGGGAGTTTGTTTTGGCACCAAAATCAACGGGACTTTCCAAAATGTCGT
AACAACTCCGCCCCATTGACGCAAATGGGCGGTAGGCGTGTACGGTGGGAGGTCTATATAAGCAGAGCTC
TCTGGCTAACTAGAGAACCCACTGCTTACTGGCTTATCGAAATTAATACGACTCACTATAGGGAGACCCA
AGCTG
