>Addgene plasmid #49072 | pcDNA3.1 Flag YFP hNKCC1 C630S (NT400) | addgene partial sequence | sequence record 73527 | EGFP-C 5'-CATGGTCCTGCTGGAGTTCGTG-3'
AGGGTGACCTGGAGCCGAGGCCCACGGCTCCTAGCTCCGGCGCGCCAGGCCTCGCCGGAGTCGGCGAAAC
GCCGAGCGCCGCTGCGCTGGCCGCAGCCAGGGTGGAACTGCCCGGAACCGCTGTGCCCTCGGTGCCGGAG
GATGCTGCGCCCGCGAGCCGGGACGGGGGCGGGGTCCGCGATGAGGGACCAGCCGCCGCCGGTGACGGCC
TGGGCAGACCCTTGGGGCCTACCCCGAGCCAGAGCCGTTTCCAGGTGGACCTCGTTTCCGAGAACGCAGG
GCGGGCTGCTGCTGCGGCGGCGGCGGCTGCTGCGGCCGCCGCCGCTGCTGGTGCCGGGGCGGGGGCCAAG
CAGACTCCTGCCGACGGGGAAGCCAGCGGCGAGAGCGAGCCAGCTAAAGGCAGCGAGGAAGCCAAAGGCC
GCTTCCGCGTTAACTTCGTAGATCCTGCTGCCAGCTCGTCCGCAGAAGATAGCCTGTCAGATGCCGCCGG
GGTCGGAGTCGATGGACCCAACGTGAGCTTCCAGAACGGCGGGGACACGGTACTGAGCGAGGGCAGCAGC
CTCCATTCCGGTGGCGGCGGCGGCTCCGGCCACCACCAGCACTACTATTATGATACCCACACCAACACCT
ACTATCTGCGCACCTTCGGCCACAACACAATGGACGCGGTACCCAGGATCGACCACTACCGGCACACAGC
CGCGCAGCTCGGCGAGAAGCTGCTCCGGCCTAGCCTGGCCGAGCTGCATGACGAGCTGGAAAAGGAACCT
TTTGAGGATGGCTTTGCAAATGGGGAAGAAAGCACTCCAACACGTGATGCTGTGGTCACGTACACGGCCG
AAAGTAAAGGAGTCGTGAAGTTTGGCTGGATCAAGGGTGTACTAGTACGTTGTATGTTAAACATTTGGGG
TGTGATGCTTTTCATTCGTCTCTCATGGATTGTGGGACAAGCTGG
