>Addgene plasmid #49072 | pcDNA3.1 Flag YFP hNKCC1 C630S (NT400) | addgene partial sequence | sequence record 73555 | BGH-rev 5'-TAGAAGGCACAGTCGAGG-3'
TTATTATGAATAGAAGGTAAGGACACTCTGATGATTCCCACGAACTAGTAGGATTGGTGGTAGATCCTTA
GATAGTGCTTCTAACCATGCCATGTAGAGAGCACTAGAAACGGCACCCTTTCGTGCGACCGGTAAACTCA
TCACAATAATGTTAGCTGTGCTTGAATGTTCCTTTAATAACTCATTTAACCTGATCTGCCGGTATGTCTT
GGTCTTATACAGCTCCAATTCATTATCTGTTATTCGCCAGGGTTCATCTTCTTTCATTTTATCTGCGATA
TCTTGCTCTTTATCATCTTCGTGAAGTCTGTATGGCTCAATGATTTCCTCGAAAGCTATAATGTTTTCTT
TCTTTGGTTTGGTATTGATGTCTCCTAGAACCATGATGTCAGAAAAATCGATTCTGAACTTGCTCAGTAA
AGTAGCCATCGCTCTCCGGTCATGGTCTATTCTGTTTATCTTTCCACCAATGAATACTCTGATCTTACAG
TCTTTCCATTTTTTCTTGGTCGTCAGAAGGTAAGGTATCAATAAGGTCAGACCTCCGTCATCAAAAAGCC
ACCAGACATCAATAGTATTCTTTCCTTGTTTTTTCTGAAACTGTGTACTAGCTTCAAGAAGCTTTTGGTC
AGCTACATTCAAAGGCACAATAGGGCCTTTGGATTCTTTTTTCAACAGTGGTTGAGTTGCAGTCTTGCCA
TCTTCTTCCTCGACTTTATGGGTAATTGGTTTTTCACTGAGGGGTTTCGAAGTATCTAAATCGGACTTTT
TACTATATTCCACACTTACTACGACATCCTTGGTGCCAGGAGATTTCTCTTGTGATGACAATAATTCTTC
TTGTCCCTGCAGGTGACTAATATCCAGACCTTCTTTTAGGCGAATAACCACTACGCCATATTGTATGTCA
AAAGCATCGTGAAATAAGTTTATGTACATATCCACATCCCTCATATCTGCTTGCAACC
