>Addgene plasmid #49072 | pcDNA3.1 Flag YFP hNKCC1 C630S (NT400) | addgene partial sequence | sequence record 74198 | hNKCC1-int-R 5'-ATATTTGGCTTGGTCGATGG-3'
GGTCCATGTGTACGTGTCCACAGATCATCAAACCAACATTTTTTGTGAAATCGTGAACAAGATGAAGTAA
GGCCGGCCGTGAGTTTGGCGCTCCTGTCATAACAAGACACTGTGGCCTAAAGTTTTTCACATGGTCCTCC
ACGCCAGAAAGCCTAATACTATGTTGCAGGGCATTGAGGTAAGTCAGGGCTTGTGTAGAGGATCCCCAAT
TCACATCGGGTTTTTTGTAGGTAACATAAATATACAGCCCAAGGACTATCACGTAGGTTAGCAAAGCAGC
CCACCAGTTAATGACGAACATTACTATGCAACAAAGAATTGCTCCAAGAAGTGAGATCCACATATTGTAG
TATTTAAATGCCGGTCGCCATCCTGGGCTTTTTGCCAGTGAAGCATGGAATACTGAAAAATTGATGAGGG
CATAGCTGGCAAGGAAGAAGTTTGAGATAATTGGTGCAATAACATTCAGTTCGGCAATTAAGATGAATCC
AAGTGCAATTAAGAATGTTAAGATGTAGCCACGTAATGGCTCATTATTTTTCCCATAACCTTTAGCAAAC
ATCTGGAAAGCGGGGTAGATGTTGTCTTTGGATAGGGCCTGAAATATCTTGGGAGCACTCACTAGGGATG
CTAATGCGGAAGACAGAGTGGCAGAGAATATGCCCGCGGAAATTAGTGGTGTAAATCCTGACACCATACT
CATTACCTGAAAGTTGTTCATTAGGCCGTAGCTACAAGGACTGGATTCACAAGATGAAAAATCAAAGTTT
AATTTGCAGGCTGCGCTAGTACAGTTTGTTAGCTCTGTTACGATAGTGTCATTAACATTACCAGTGGCAT
CGCGTACGACACAAGAACCTACAGACACGGCAATTCCTACATAAACCAATGTAGTAATTAAAATGGCTAG
GAGTGTTCCTTTGGGTATGGCTGACTGAGG
